>Addgene plasmid #187177 | pCAG-mTurbo-mito | addgene full sequence | sequence record 366480 | Addgene NGS Result
GGTCGACATTGATTATTGACTAGTTATTAATAGTAATCAATTACGGGGTCATTAGTTCATAGCCCATATA
TGGAGTTCCGCGTTACATAACTTACGGTAAATGGCCCGCCTGGCTGACCGCCCAACGACCCCCGCCCATT
GACGTCAATAATGACGTATGTTCCCATAGTAACGCCAATAGGGACTTTCCATTGACGTCAATGGGTGGAG
TATTTACGGTAAACTGCCCACTTGGCAGTACATCAAGTGTATCATATGCCAAGTACGCCCCCTATTGACG
TCAATGACGGTAAATGGCCCGCCTGGCATTATGCCCAGTACATGACCTTATGGGACTTTCCTACTTGGCA
GTACATCTACGTATTAGTCATCGCTATTACCATGGTCGAGGTGAGCCCCACGTTCTGCTTCACTCTCCCC
ATCTCCCCCCCCTCCCCACCCCCAATTTTGTATTTATTTATTTTTTAATTATTTTGTGCAGCGATGGGGG
CGGGGGGGGGGGGGGGGCGCGCGCCRGGSGGGGSGGGGSGGGGSGRGGGGSGGGGSGGGGSGAGGCGGAG
AGGTGCGGCGGCAGCCAATCAGAGCGGCGCGCTCCGAAAGTTTCCTTTTATGGCGAGGCGGCGGCGGCGG
CGGCCCTATAAAAAGCGAAGCGCGCGGCGGGCGGGAGTCGCTGCGCGCTGCCTTCGCCCCGTGCCCCGCT
CCGCCGCCGCCTCGCGCCGCCCGCCCCGGCTCTGACTGACCGCGTTACTCCCACAGGTGAGCGGGCGGGA
CGGCCCTTCTCCTCCGGGCTGTAATTAGCGCTTGGTTTAATGACGGCTTGTTTCTTTTCTGTGGCTGCGT
GAAAGCCTTGAGGGGCTCCGGGAGGGCCCTTTGTGCGGGGGGAGCGGCTCGGGGGGTGCGTGCGTGTGTG
TGTGCGTGGGGAGCGCCGCGTGCGGCTCCGCGCTGCCCGGCGGCTGTGAGCGCTGCGGGCGCGGCGCGGG
GCTTTGTGCGCTCCGCAGTGTGCGCGAGGGGAGCGCGGCCGGGGGCGGTGCCCCGCGGTGCGGGGGGGGC
TGCGAGGGGAACAAAGGCTGCGTGCGGGGTGTGTGCGTGGGGGGGTGAGCAGGGGGTGTGGGCGCGTCGG
TCGGGCTGCAACCCCCCCTGCACCCCCCTCCCCGAGTTGCTGAGCACGGCCCGGCTTCGGGTGCGGGGCT
CCGTACGGGGCGTGGCGCGGGGCTCGCCGTGCCGGGCGGGGGGTGGCGGCAGGTGGGGGTGCCGGGCGGG
GCGGGGCCGCCTCGGGCCGGGGAGGGCTCGGGGGAGGGGCGCGGCGGCCCCCGGAGCGCCGGCGGCTGTC
GAGGCGCGGCGAGCCGCAGCCATTGCCTTTTATGGTAATCGTGCGAGAGGGCGCAGGGACTTCCTTTGTC
CCAAATCTGTGCGGAGCCGAAATCTGGGAGGCGCCGCCGCACCCCCTCTAGCGGGCGCGGGGCGAAGCGG
TGCGGCGCCGGCAGGAAGGAAATGGGCGGGGAGGGCCTTCGTGCGTCGCCGCGCCGCCGTCCCCTTCTCC
CTCTCCAGCCTCGGGGCTGTCCGCGGGGGGACGGCTGCCTTCGGGGGGGACGGGGCAGGGCGGGGTTCGG
CTTCTGGCGTGTGACCGGCGGCTCTAGAGCCTCTGCTAACCATGTTCATGCCTTCTTCTTTTTCCTACAG
CTCCTGGGCAACGTGCTGGTTATTGTGCTGTCTCATCATTTTGGCAAAGCTAGCGCCACCATGGCCTCTA
TGACTGGTGGTCAACAAATGGGCCGGGGAAGCGAATTTATGATTCCTCTTCTGAACGCAAAGCAAATACT
GGGTCAGCTCGACGGGGGATCAGTCGCTGTTTTGCCTGTTGTTGACTCTACTAATCAATATCTCTTGGAT
CGAATCGGTGAACTCAAATCTGGCGATGCCTGTATCGCCGAATACCAACAGGCAGGTAGAGGTTCTAGAG
GGAGAAAATGGTTCTCCCCGTTTGGTGCCAATCTCTATTTGAGTATGTTTTGGCGGCTTAAGCGAGGACC
GGCGGCTATCGGTCTCGGACCTGTTATTGGCATCGTCATGGCCGAGGCGCTTAGGAAACTTGGAGCCGAT
AAAGTCAGGGTCAAGTGGCCAAATGATTTGTATTTGCAAGACAGAAAGCTCGCAGGCATCTTGGTTGAGC
TTGCTGGGATAACGGGCGACGCAGCACAAATAGTCATTGGTGCCGGAATCAATGTCGCTATGCGCCGGGT
TGAAGAAAGTGTCGTGAACCAAGGTTGGATAACTCTTCAAGAAGCGGGTATTAACCTCGATCGCAATACT
CTCGCCGCTATGCTCATCAGGGAACTGCGAGCGGCCCTGGAGTTGTTCGAGCAAGAAGGTCTCGCTCCCT
ATTTGTCACGCTGGGAAAAGTTGGATAATTTCATTAACCGACCAGTCAAACTTATTATTGGCGATAAAGA
AATATTTGGGATCTCACGCGGTATCGATAAGCAAGGCGCATTGTTGCTTGAACAGGATGGAGTGATTAAA
CCATGGATGGGAGGTGAGATCAGCCTTAGAAGTGCGGAAAAGAAATCCGGACTCACCGGTGGAGGCGGTT
CAGGCGGAGGTGGCTCTGGCGGTGGCGGATCGAGATCTCGAGCTCAAGCTTCGAATTCTAAACTAATTGC
TAAAAGTGCAGAAGACGAAAAAGCGAAGGAAGAACCAGGGAACCATACGACGTTAATTCTTGCAATGTTA
GCTATTGGCGTGTTCTCTTTAGGGGCGTTTATCAAAATTATTCAATTAAGAAAAAATAATTAACAATTGT
GCAGTCGACGGTACCGCGGGCCCGGGATCCACCGGATCTAGATAACTGATCAACTCCTCAGGTGCAGGCT
GCCTATCAGAAGGTGGTGGCTGGTGTGGCCAATGCCCTGGCTCACAAATACCACTGAGATCTTTTTCCCT
CTGCCAAAAATTATGGGGACATCATGAAGCCCCTTGAGCATCTGACTTCTGGCTAATAAAGGAAATTTAT
TTTCATTGCAATAGTGTGTTGGAATTTTTTGTGTCTCTCACTCGGAAGGACATATGGGAGGGCAAATCAT
TTAAAACATCAGAATGAGTATTTGGTTTAGAGTTTGGCAACATATGCCCATATGCTGGCTGCCATGAACA
AAGGTTGGCTATAAAGAGGTCATCAGTATATGAAACAGCCCCCTGCTGTCCATTCCTTATTCCATAGAAA
AGCCTTGACTTGAGGTTAGATTTTTTTTATATTTTGTTTTGTGTTATTTTTTTCTTTAACATCCCTAAAA
TTTTCCTTACATGTTTTACTAGCCAGATTTTTCCTCCTCTCCTGACTACTCCCAGTCATAGCTGTCCCTC
TTCTCTTATGGAGATCCCTCGACCTGCAGCCCAAGCTTGGCGTAATCATGGTCATAGCTGTTTCCTGTGT
GAAATTGTTATCCGCTCACAATTCCACACAACATACGAGCCGGAAGCATAAAGTGTAAAGCCTGGGGTGC
CTAATGAGTGAGCTAACTCACATTAATTGCGTTGCGCTCACTGCCCGCTTTCCAGTCGGGAAACCTGTCG
TGCCAGCGGATCCGCATCTCAATTAGTCAGCAACCATAGTCCCGCCCCTAACTCCGCCCATCCCGCCCCT
AACTCCGCCCAGTTCCGCCCATTCTCCGCCCCATGGCTGACTAATTTTTTTTATTTATGCAGAGGCCGAG
GCCGCCTCGGCCTCTGAGCTATTCCAGAAGTAGTGAGGAGGCTTTTTTGGAGGCCTAGGCTTTTGCAAAA
AGCTAACTTGTTTATTGCAGCTTATAATGGTTACAAATAAAGCAATAGCATCACAAATTTCACAAATAAA
GCATTTTTTTCACTGCATTCTAGTTGTGGTTTGTCCAAACTCATCAATGTATCTTATCATGTCTGGATCC
GCTGCATTAATGAATCGGCCAACGCGCGGGGAGAGGCGGTTTGCGTATTGGGCGCTCTTCCGCTTCCTCG
CTCACTGACTCGCTGCGCTCGGTCGTTCGGCTGCGGCGAGCGGTATCAGCTCACTCAAAGGCGGTAATAC
GGTTATCCACAGAATCAGGGGATAACGCAGGAAAGAACATGTGAGCAAAAGGCCAGCAAAAGGCCAGGAA
CCGTAAAAAGGCCGCGTTGCTGGCGTTTTTCCATAGGCTCCGCCCCCCTGACGAGCATCACAAAAATCGA
CGCTCAAGTCAGAGGTGGCGAAACCCGACAGGACTATAAAGATACCAGGCGTTTCCCCCTGGAAGCTCCC
TCGTGCGCTCTCCTGTTCCGACCCTGCCGCTTACCGGATACCTGTCCGCCTTTCTCCCTTCGGGAAGCGT
GGCGCTTTCTCATAGCTCACGCTGTAGGTATCTCAGTTCGGTGTAGGTCGTTCGCTCCAAGCTGGGCTGT
GTGCACGAACCCCCCGTTCAGCCCGACCGCTGCGCCTTATCCGGTAACTATCGTCTTGAGTCCAACCCGG
TAAGACACGACTTATCGCCACTGGCAGCAGCCACTGGTAACAGGATTAGCAGAGCGAGGTATGTAGGCGG
TGCTACAGAGTTCTTGAAGTGGTGGCCTAACTACGGCTACACTAGAAGAACAGTATTTGGTATCTGCGCT
CTGCTGAAGCCAGTTACCTTCGGAAAAAGAGTTGGTAGCTCTTGATCCGGCAAACAAACCACCGCTGGTA
GCGGTGGTTTTTTTGTTTGCAAGCAGCAGATTACGCGCAGAAAAAAAGGATCTCAAGAAGATCCTTTGAT
CTTTTCTACGGGGTCTGACGCTCAGTGGAACGAAAACTCACGTTAAGGGATTTTGGTCATGAGATTATCA
AAAAGGATCTTCACCTAGATCCTTTTAAATTAAAAATGAAGTTTTAAATCAATCTAAAGTATATATGAGT
AAACTTGGTCTGACAGTTACCAATGCTTAATCAGTGAGGCACCTATCTCAGCGATCTGTCTATTTCGTTC
ATCCATAGTTGCCTGACTCCCCGTCGTGTAGATAACTACGATACGGGAGGGCTTACCATCTGGCCCCAGT
GCTGCAATGATACCGCGAGACCCACGCTCACCGGCTCCAGATTTATCAGCAATAAACCAGCCAGCCGGAA
GGGCCGAGCGCAGAAGTGGTCCTGCAACTTTATCCGCCTCCATCCAGTCTATTAATTGTTGCCGGGAAGC
TAGAGTAAGTAGTTCGCCAGTTAATAGTTTGCGCAACGTTGTTGCCATTGCTACAGGCATCGTGGTGTCA
CGCTCGTCGTTTGGTATGGCTTCATTCAGCTCCGGTTCCCAACGATCAAGGCGAGTTACATGATCCCCCA
TGTTGTGCAAAAAAGCGGTTAGCTCCTTCGGTCCTCCGATCGTTGTCAGAAGTAAGTTGGCCGCAGTGTT
ATCACTCATGGTTATGGCAGCACTGCATAATTCTCTTACTGTCATGCCATCCGTAAGATGCTTTTCTGTG
ACTGGTGAGTACTCAACCAAGTCATTCTGAGAATAGTGTATGCGGCGACCGAGTTGCTCTTGCCCGGCGT
CAATACGGGATAATACCGCGCCACATAGCAGAACTTTAAAAGTGCTCATCATTGGAAAACGTTCTTCGGG
GCGAAAACTCTCAAGGATCTTACCGCTGTTGAGATCCAGTTCGATGTAACCCACTCGTGCACCCAACTGA
TCTTCAGCATCTTTTACTTTCACCAGCGTTTCTGGGTGAGCAAAAACAGGAAGGCAAAATGCCGCAAAAA
AGGGAATAAGGGCGACACGGAAATGTTGAATACTCATACTCTTCCTTTTTCAATATTATTGAAGCATTTA
TCAGGGTTATTGTCTCATGAGCGGATACATATTTGAATGTATTTAGAAAAATAAACAAATAGGGGTTCCG
CGCACATTTCCCCGAAAAGTGCCACCTG
Features (pLannotate 1.2.2; 21 found; start..end, strand, type, name):
      5..384     +  enhancer       CMV enhancer: human cytomegalovirus immediate early enhancer
    386..663     +  promoter       chicken β-actin promoter: No description available
    664..1680    +  intron         chimeric intron: chimera between introns from chicken β-actin and rabbit β-globin
   1741..1782    +  CDS            Wi-Phy (fragment): Wi-Phy is a basic (constitutively fluorescent) near ir fluorescent protein published in 2011, derived from Deinococcus radiodurans. It requires the cofactor biliverdin for fluorescence.
   1792..2562    +  CDS            birA (fragment): BIRA_ECOLI - Also known as bioR, dhbB. Experimental evidence at protein level: Swiss-Prot protein existence level 1. Acts both as a biotin--[acetyl-CoA-carboxylase] ligase and a biotin-operon repressor. In the presence of ATP, BirA activates biotin to form the BirA-biotinyl-5'-adenylate (BirA-bio-5'-AMP or holoBirA) complex. HoloBirA can either transfer the biotinyl moiety to the biotin carboxyl carrier protein (BCCP) subunit of acetyl-CoA carboxylase, or bind to the biotin operator site and inhibit transcription of the operon. From Escherichia coli (strain K12).
   2623..2649    +  misc_feature   MCS (fragment): multiple cloning site
   2650..2790    +  CDS            actA (fragment): ACTA_LISMO - Also known as prtB. Experimental evidence at protein level: Swiss-Prot protein existence level 1. Virulence factor required for host cell microfilament interaction. It induces actin assembly around the bacteria to allow it to move within the cytoplasm. It is involved in the actin polymerization process. It seems to act as a nucleator that induces the reorganization of the actin cytoskeleton. From Listeria monocytogenes serovar 1/2a (strain ATCC BAA-679 / EGD-e).
   2795..2830    +  misc_feature   MCS (fragment): multiple cloning site
   2853..2924    +  CDS            HBB (fragment): HBB_PONPY - Experimental evidence at transcript level: Swiss-Prot protein existence level 2. Involved in oxygen transport from the lung to the various peripheral tissues. From Pongo pygmaeus (Bornean orangutan).
   2995..3050    +  polyA_signal   β-globin poly(A) signal: rabbit β-globin polyadenylation signal (Gil and Proudfoot, 1987)
   3435..3451    -  protein_bind   lac operator: The lac repressor binds to the lac operator to inhibit transcription in E. coli. This inhibition can be relieved by adding lactose or isopropyl-β-D-thiogalactopyranoside (IPTG). lac repressor encoded by lacI
   3459..3489    -  promoter       lac promoter: promoter for the E. coli lac operon
   3504..3525    -  protein_bind   CAP binding site: CAP binding activates transcription in the presence of cAMP. E. coli catabolite activator protein
   3538..3577    -  CDS            lacI (fragment): lac repressor; lacI; The lac repressor binds to the lac operator to inhibit transcription in E. coli. This inhibition can be relieved by adding lactose or isopropyl-β-D-thiogalactopyranoside (IPTG).
   3584..3606    +  promoter       SV40 promoter (fragment): SV40 enhancer and early promoter
   3630..3765    +  rep_origin     SV40 ori: SV40 origin of replication
   3785..3919    +  polyA_signal   SV40 poly(A) signal: SV40 polyadenylation signal
   3921..3975    -  CDS            lacI (fragment): lac repressor; lacI; The lac repressor binds to the lac operator to inhibit transcription in E. coli. This inhibition can be relieved by adding lactose or isopropyl-β-D-thiogalactopyranoside (IPTG).
   4158..4746    -  rep_origin     ori: high-copy-number ColE1/pMB1/pBR322/pUC origin of replication
   4917..5777    -  CDS            AmpR: β-lactamase; bla; confers resistance to ampicillin, carbenicillin, and related antibiotics
   5778..5882    -  promoter       AmpR promoter: bla
