[The description below was written by a language model from this plasmid's Addgene catalogue record and pLannotate feature annotations shown in this document.]
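Description:
pCAG-mTurbo-mito is a mammalian expression plasmid built on the pCAGGS backbone that directs a mitochondria-targeted form of the proximity-labelling enzyme miniTurbo. It is propagated in E. coli through a high-copy ColE1/pUC-type origin and selected with ampicillin via the β-lactamase gene and its native promoter. The backbone also carries remnants of a lac promoter/operator region, an SV40 origin of replication and an SV40 polyadenylation signal. The record lists no mammalian selection marker, so the plasmid appears suited mainly to transient transfection.

Expression is driven by the CAG promoter, annotated here as its three standard parts: the cytomegalovirus immediate-early enhancer, the chicken β-actin promoter and a chimeric β-actin/β-globin intron, which together give strong constitutive transcription in most mammalian cell types. The synthetic insert of about 1.05 kb, assembled by Gibson cloning, encodes miniTurbo, an engineered truncated mutant of the E. coli biotin ligase BirA that promiscuously biotinylates nearby proteins. It is followed by a short linker derived from a multiple cloning site and a fragment of Listeria monocytogenes ActA. By its name (mtActA) and the stated purpose, this C-terminal ActA segment serves as the mitochondrial localization signal. A short sequence immediately upstream of the BirA portion was matched by the annotation software to a fragment of an unrelated fluorescent protein; this may be a small N-terminal tag or linker, but the record does not identify it. Transcripts terminate at the rabbit β-globin polyadenylation signal.

The associated publication concerns in-resin correlative light and electron microscopy of Epon-embedded cells, where biotin deposited by the localized enzyme marks mitochondria for detection.
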