Addgene plasmid #187177: pCAG-mTurbo-mito
Purpose: Express mitochondira-localized miniTurbo under the control of CAG promoter
Depositing lab: Isei Tanida. Depositing organization: Juntendo University. Publication: In-resin CLEM of Epon-embedded cells using proximity labeling. Sanada T, Yamaguchi J, Furuta Y, Kakuta S, Tanida I, Uchiyama Y. Sci Rep. 2022 Jul 1;12(1):11130. doi: 10.1038/s41598-022-15438-6. PubMed 35778550.
Backbone
  Vector backbone: pCAGGS
  Vector type: Mammalian Expression
Growth in bacteria
  Bacterial resistance: Ampicillin, 100 μg/mL
  Growth temperature: 37°C
  Growth strain: DH5alpha
  Copy number: High Copy
Gene/Insert
  Gene/Insert name: mtActA fused with miniTurbo (BirA mutant)
  Species: Synthetic
  Insert size (bp): 1053
  Promoter: CAG
  Cloning method: Gibson Cloning
  Sequencing primers: 5′ GGCTTCTGGCGTGTGACC; 3′ AGCCACCACCTTCTGATAG
Terms and licenses: Academic/Nonprofit Terms; Industry Terms: Not Available to Industry
How to cite: pCAG-mTurbo-mito was a gift from Isei Tanida (Addgene plasmid # 187177 ; http://n2t.net/addgene:187177 ; RRID:Addgene_187177)
